>Addgene plasmid #47553 | pLX302 Luciferase-V5 puro | addgene full sequence | sequence record 414167 | Addgene NGS Result
GGGTCTCTCTGGTTAGACCAGATCTGAGCCTGGGAGCTCTCTGGCTAACTAGGGAACCCACTGCTTAAGC
CTCAATAAAGCTTGCCTTGAGTGCTTCAAGTAGTGTGTGCCCGTCTGTTGTGTGACTCTGGTAACTAGAG
ATCCCTCAGACCCTTTTAGTCAGTGTGGAAAATCTCTAGCAGTGGCGCCCGAACAGGGACTTGAAAGCGA
AAGGGAAACCAGAGGAGCTCTCTCGACGCAGGACTCGGCTTGCTGAAGCGCGCACGGCAAGAGGCGAGGG
GCGGCGACTGGTGAGTACGCCAAAAATTTTGACTAGCGGAGGCTAGAAGGAGAGAGATGGGTGCGAGAGC
GTCAGTATTAAGCGGGGGAGAATTAGATCGCGATGGGAAAAAATTCGGTTAAGGCCAGGGGGAAAGAAAA
AATATAAATTAAAACATATAGTATGGGCAAGCAGGGAGCTAGAACGATTCGCAGTTAATCCTGGCCTGTT
AGAAACATCAGAAGGCTGTAGACAAATACTGGGACAGCTACAACCATCCCTTCAGACAGGATCAGAAGAA
CTTAGATCATTATATAATACAGTAGCAACCCTCTATTGTGTGCATCAAAGGATAGAGATAAAAGACACCA
AGGAAGCTTTAGACAAGATAGAGGAAGAGCAAAACAAAAGTAAGACCACCGCACAGCAAGCGGCCGCTGA
TCTTCAGACCTGGAGGAGGAGATATGAGGGACAATTGGAGAAGTGAATTATATAAATATAAAGTAGTAAA
AATTGAACCATTAGGAGTAGCACCCACCAAGGCAAAGAGAAGAGTGGTGCAGAGAGAAAAAAGAGCAGTG
GGAATAGGAGCTTTGTTCCTTGGGTTCTTGGGAGCAGCAGGAAGCACTATGGGCGCAGCGTCAATGACGC
TGACGGTACAGGCCAGACAATTATTGTCTGGTATAGTGCAGCAGCAGAACAATTTGCTGAGGGCTATTGA
GGCGCAACAGCATCTGTTGCAACTCACAGTCTGGGGCATCAAGCAGCTCCAGGCAAGAATCCTGGCTGTG
GAAAGATACCTAAAGGATCAACAGCTCCTGGGGATTTGGGGTTGCTCTGGAAAACTCATTTGCACCACTG
CTGTGCCTTGGAATGCTAGTTGGAGTAATAAATCTCTGGAACAGATTTGGAATCACACGACCTGGATGGA
GTGGGACAGAGAAATTAACAATTACACAAGCTTAATACACTCCTTAATTGAAGAATCGCAAAACCAGCAA
GAAAAGAATGAACAAGAATTATTGGAATTAGATAAATGGGCAAGTTTGTGGAATTGGTTTAACATAACAA
ATTGGCTGTGGTATATAAAATTATTCATAATGATAGTAGGAGGCTTGGTAGGTTTAAGAATAGTTTTTGC
TGTACTTTCTATAGTGAATAGAGTTAGGCAGGGATATTCACCATTATCGTTTCAGACCCACCTCCCAACC
CCGAGGGGACCCTTGCGCCTTTTCCAAGGCAGCCCTGGGTTTGCGCAGGGACGCGGCTGCTCTGGGCGTG
GTTCCGGGAAACGCAGCGGCGCCGACCCTGGGTCTCGCACATTCTTCACGTCCGTTCGCAGCGTCACCCG
GATCTTCGCCGCTACCCTTGTGGGCCCCCCGGCGACGCTTCCTGCTCCGCCCCTAAGTCGGGAAGGTTCC
TTGCGGTTCGCGGCGTGCCGGACGTGACAAACGGAAGCCGCACGTCTCACTAGTACCCTCGCAGACGGAC
AGCGCCAGGGAGCAATGGCAGCGCGCCGACCGCGATGGGCTGTGGCCAATAGCGGCTGCTCAGCAGGGCG
CGCCGAGAGCAGCGGCCGGGAAGGGGCGGTGCGGGAGGCGGGGTGTGGGGCGGTAGTGTGGGCCCTGTTC
CTGCCCGCGCGGTGTTCCGCATTCTGCAAGCCTCCGGAGCGCACGTCGGCAGTCGGCTCCCTCGTTGACC
GAATCACCGACCTCTCTCCCCAGGGGGTACCACCGGAGCTTACCATGACCGAGTACAAGCCCACGGTGCG
CCTCGCCACCCGCGACGACGTCCCCAGGGCCGTACGCACCCTCGCCGCCGCGTTCGCCGACTACCCCGCC
ACGCGCCACACCGTCGATCCGGACCGCCACATCGAGCGGGTCACCGAGCTGCAAGAACTCTTCCTCACGC
GCGTCGGGCTCGACATCGGCAAGGTGTGGGTCGCGGACGACGGCGCCGCCGTGGCGGTCTGGACCACGCC
GGAGAGCGTCGAAGCGGGGGCGGTGTTCGCCGAGATCGGCCCGCGCATGGCCGAGTTGAGCGGTTCCCGG
CTGGCCGCGCAGCAACAGATGGAAGGCCTCCTGGCGCCGCACCGGCCCAAGGAGCCCGCGTGGTTCCTGG
CCACCGTCGGCGTCTCGCCCGACCACCAGGGCAAGGGTCTGGGCAGCGCCGTCGTGCTCCCCGGAGTGGA
GGCGGCCGAGCGCGCCGGGGTGCCCGCCTTCCTGGAGACCTCCGCGCCCCGCAACCTCCCCTTCTACGAG
CGGCTCGGCTTCACCGTCACCGCCGACGTCGAGGTGCCCGAAGGACCGCGCACCTGGTGCATGACCCGCA
AGCCCGGTGCCTGAGAATTCTAGATCTTGAGACAAATGGCAGTATTCATCCACAATTTTAAAAGAAAAGG
GGGGATTGGGGGGTACAGTGCAGGGGAAAGAATAGTAGACATAATAGCAACAGACATACAAACTAAAGAA
TTACAAAAACAAATTACAAAAATTCAAAATTTTCGGGTTTATTACAGGGACAGCAGAGATCCACTTTGGC
GCCGGCTCGAGGGGGCCCGGGGTTATTAATAGTAATCAATTACGGGGTCATTAGTTCATAGCCCATATAT
GGAGTTCCGCGTTACATAACTTACGGTAAATGGCCCGCCTGGCTGACCGCCCAACGACCCCCGCCCATTG
ACGTCAATAATGACGTATGTTCCCATAGTAACGCCAATAGGGACTTTCCATTGACGTCAATGGGTGGAGT
ATTTACGGTAAACTGCCCACTTGGCAGTACATCAAGTGTATCATATGCCAAGTACGCCCCCTATTGACGT
CAATGACGGTAAATGGCCCGCCTGGCATTATGCCCAGTACATGACCTTATGGGACTTTCCTACTTGGCAG
TACATCTACGTATTAGTCATCGCTATTACCATGGTGATGCGGTTTTGGCAGTACATCAATGGGCGTGGAT
AGCGGTTTGACTCACGGGGATTTCCAAGTCTCCACCCCATTGACGTCAATGGGAGTTTGTTTTGGCACCA
AAATCAACGGGACTTTCCAAAATGTCGTAACAACTCCGCCCCATTGACGCAAATGGGCGGTAGGCGTGTA
CGGTGGGAGGTCTATATAAGCAGAGCTCTCTGGCTAACTGTCGGGATCAACAAGTTTGTACAAAAAAGTT
GGCACCATGGAAGACGCCAAAAACATAAAGAAAGGCCCGGCGCCATTCTATCCGCTGGAAGATGGAACCG
CTGGAGAGCAACTGCATAAGGCTATGAAGAGATACGCCCTGGTTCCTGGAACAATTGCTTTTACAGATGC
ACATATCGAGGTGGACATCACTTACGCTGAGTACTTCGAAATGTCCGTTCGGTTGGCAGAAGCTATGAAA
CGATATGGGCTGAATACAAATCACAGAATCGTCGTATGCAGTGAAAACTCTCTTCAATTCTTTATGCCGG
TGTTGGGCGCGTTATTTATCGGAGTTGCAGTTGCGCCCGCGAACGACATTTATAATGAACGTGAATTGCT
CAACAGTATGGGCATTTCGCAGCCTACCGTGGTGTTCGTTTCCAAAAAGGGGTTGCAAAAAATTTTGAAC
GTGCAAAAAAAGCTCCCAATCATCCAAAAAATTATTATCATGGATTCTAAAACGGATTACCAGGGATTTC
AGTCGATGTACACGTTCGTCACATCTCATCTACCTCCCGGTTTTAATGAATACGATTTTGTGCCAGAGTC
CTTCGATAGGGACAAGACAATTGCACTGATCATGAACTCCTCTGGATCTACTGGTCTGCCTAAAGGTGTC
GCTCTGCCTCATAGAACTGCCTGCGTGAGATTCTCGCATGCCAGAGATCCTATTTTTGGCAATCAAATCA
TTCCGGATACTGCGATTTTAAGTGTTGTTCCATTCCATCACGGTTTTGGAATGTTTACTACACTCGGATA
TTTGATATGTGGATTTCGAGTCGTCTTAATGTATAGATTTGAAGAAGAGCTGTTTCTGAGGAGCCTTCAG
GATTACAAGATTCAAAGTGCGCTGCTGGTGCCAACCCTATTCTCCTTCTTCGCCAAAAGCACTCTGATTG
ACAAATACGATTTATCTAATTTACACGAAATTGCTTCTGGTGGCGCTCCCCTCTCTAAGGAAGTCGGGGA
AGCGGTTGCCAAGAGGTTCCATCTGCCAGGTATCAGGCAAGGATATGGGCTCACTGAGACTACATCAGCT
ATTCTGATTACACCCGAGGGGGATGATAAACCGGGCGCGGTCGGTAAAGTTGTTCCATTTTTTGAAGCGA
AGGTTGTGGATCTGGATACCGGGAAAACGCTGGGCGTTAATCAAAGAGGCGAACTGTGTGTGAGAGGTCC
TATGATTATGTCCGGTTATGTAAACAATCCGGAAGCGACCAACGCCTTGATTGACAAGGATGGATGGCTA
CATTCTGGAGACATAGCTTACTGGGACGAAGACGAACACTTCTTCATCGTTGACCGCCTGAAGTCTCTGA
TTAAGTACAAAGGCTATCAGGTGGCTCCCGCTGAATTGGAATCCATCTTGCTCCAACACCCCAACATCTT
CGACGCAGGTGTCGCAGGTCTTCCCGACGATGACGCCGGTGAACTTCCCGCCGCCGTTGTTGTTTTGGAG
CACGGAAAGACGATGACGGAAAAAGAGATCGTGGATTACGTCGCCAGTCAAGTAACAACCGCGAAAAAGT
TGCGCGGAGGAGTTGTGTTTGTGGACGAAGTACCGAAAGGTCTTACCGGAAAACTCGACGCAAGAAAAAT
CAGAGAGATCCTCATAAAGGCCAAGAAGGGCGGAAAGATCGCCGTGTTGCCAACTTTCTTGTACAAAGTG
GTTGGTAAGCCTATCCCTAACCCTCTCCTCGGTCTCGATTCTACGTAGTAATGAGCTAGCGCTAACCGGT
GGCGCGTTAAGTCGACAATCAACCTCTGGATTACAAAATTTGTGAAAGATTGACTGGTATTCTTAACTAT
GTTGCTCCTTTTACGCTATGTGGATACGCTGCTTTAATGCCTTTGTATCATGCTATTGCTTCCCGTATGG
CTTTCATTTTCTCCTCCTTGTATAAATCCTGGTTGCTGTCTCTTTATGAGGAGTTGTGGCCCGTTGTCAG
GCAACGTGGCGTGGTGTGCACTGTGTTTGCTGACGCAACCCCCACTGGTTGGGGCATTGCCACCACCTGT
CAGCTCCTTTCCGGGACTTTCGCTTTCCCCCTCCCTATTGCCACGGCGGAACTCATCGCCGCCTGCCTTG
CCCGCTGCTGGACAGGGGCTCGGCTGTTGGGCACTGACAATTCCGTGGTGTTGTCGGGGAAATCATCGTC
CTTTCCTTGGCTGCTCGCCTGTGTTGCCACCTGGATTCTGCGCGGGACGTCCTTCTGCTACGTCCCTTCG
GCCCTCAATCCAGCGGACCTTCCTTCCCGCGGCCTGCTGCCGGCTCTGCGGCCTCTTCCGCGTCTTCGCC
TTCGCCCTCAGACGAGTCGGATCTCCCTTTGGGCCGCCTCCCCGCGTCGACTTTAAGACCAATGACTTAC
AAGGCAGCTGTAGATCTTAGCCACTTTTTAAAAGAAAAGGGGGGACTGGAAGGGCTAATTCACTCCCAAC
GAAGACAAGATCTGCTTTTTGCTTGTACTGGGTCTCTCTGGTTAGACCAGATCTGAGCCTGGGAGCTCTC
TGGCTAACTAGGGAACCCACTGCTTAAGCCTCAATAAAGCTTGCCTTGAGTGCTTCAAGTAGTGTGTGCC
CGTCTGTTGTGTGACTCTGGTAACTAGAGATCCCTCAGACCCTTTTAGTCAGTGTGGAAAATCTCTAGCA
GTACGTATAGTAGTTCATGTCATCTTATTATTCAGTATTTATAACTTGCAAAGAAATGAATATCAGAGAG
TGAGAGGAACTTGTTTATTGCAGCTTATAATGGTTACAAATAAAGCAATAGCATCACAAATTTCACAAAT
AAAGCATTTTTTTCACTGCATTCTAGTTGTGGTTTGTCCAAACTCATCAATGTATCTTATCATGTCTGGC
TCTAGCTATCCCGCCCCTAACTCCGCCCATCCCGCCCCTAACTCCGCCCAGTTCCGCCCATTCTCCGCCC
CATGGCTGACTAATTTTTTTTATTTATGCAGAGGCCGAGGCCGCCTCGGCCTCTGAGCTATTCCAGAAGT
AGTGAGGAGGCTTTTTTGGAGGCCTAGGGACGTACCCAATTCGCCCTATAGTGAGTCGTATTACGCGCGC
TCACTGGCCGTCGTTTTACAACGTCGTGACTGGGAAAACCCTGGCGTTACCCAACTTAATCGCCTTGCAG
CACATCCCCCTTTCGCCAGCTGGCGTAATAGCGAAGAGGCCCGCACCGATCGCCCTTCCCAACAGTTGCG
CAGCCTGAATGGCGAATGGG
[124 nt withheld, positions 6671-6794]
C
[91 nt withheld, positions 6796-6886]
A
[49 nt withheld, positions 6888-6936]
CCTTTGACGTTGGAGTCCACGTTCTTT
[37 nt withheld, positions 6964-7000]
ACCCTATCTCGGTCTATTCTTTTGATTTATAAGGGATTTTGCCGATTTCGGCCTATTGGTTAAAAAATGA
GCTGATTTAACAAAAATTTAACGCGAATTTTAACAAAATATTAACGCTTACAATTTAGGTGGCACTTTTC
GGGGAAATGTGCGCGGAACCCCTATTTGTTTATTTTTCTAAATACATTCAAATATGTATCCGCTCATGAG
ACAATAACCCTGATAAATGCTTCAATAATATTGAAAAAGGAAGAGTATGAGTATTCAACATTTCCGTGTC
GCCCTTATTCCCTTTTTTGCGGCATTTTGCCTTCCTGTTTTTGCTCACCCAGAAACGCTGGTGAAAGTAA
AAGATGCTGAAGATCAGTTGGGTGCACGAGTGGGTTACATCGAACTGGATCTCAACAGCGGTAAGATCCT
TGAGAGTTTTCGCCCCGAAGAACGTTTTCCAATGATGAGCACTTTTAAAGTTCTGCTATGTGGCGCGGTA
TTATCCCGTATTGACGCCGGGCAAGAGCAACTCGGTCGCCGCATACACTATTCTCAGAATGACTTGGTTG
AGTACTCACCAGTCACAGAAAAGCATCTTACGGATGGCATGACAGTAAGAGAATTATGCAGTGCTGCCAT
AACCATGAGTGATAACACTGCGGCCAACTTACTTCTGACAACGATCGGAGGACCGAAGGAGCTAACCGCT
TTTTTGCACAACATGGGGGATCATGTAACTCGCCTTGATCGTTGGGAACCGGAGCTGAATGAAGCCATAC
CAAACGACGAGCGTGACACCACGATGCCTGTAGCAATGGCAACAACGTTGCGCAAACTATTAACTGGCGA
ACTACTTACTCTAGCTTCCCGGCAACAATTAATAGACTGGATGGAGGCGGATAAAGTTGCAGGACCACTT
CTGCGCTCGGCCCTTCCGGCTGGCTGGTTTATTGCTGATAAATCTGGAGCCGGTGAGCGTGGGTCTCGCG
GTATCATTGCAGCACTGGGGCCAGATGGTAAGCCCTCCCGTATCGTAGTTATCTACACGACGGGGAGTCA
GGCAACTATGGATGAACGAAATAGACAGATCGCTGAGATAGGTGCCTCACTGATTAAGCATTGGTAACTG
TCAGACCAAGTTTACTCATATATACTTTAGATTGATTTAAAACTTCATTTTTAATTTAAAAGGATCTAGG
TGAAGATCCTTTTTGATAATCTCATGACCAAAATCCCTTAACGTGAGTTTTCGTTCCACTGAGCGTCAGA
CCCCGTAGAAAAGATCAAAGGATCTTCTTGAGATCCTTTTTTTCTGCGCGTAATCTGCTGCTTGCAAACA
AAAAAACCACCGCTACCAGCGGTGGTTTGTTTGCCGGATCAAGAGCTACCAACTCTTTTTCCGAAGGTAA
CTGGCTTCAGCAGAGCGCAGATACCAAATACTGTTCTTCTAGTGTAGCCGTAGTTAGGCCACCACTTCAA
GAACTCTGTAGCACCGCCTACATACCTCGCTCTGCTAATCCTGTTACCAGTGGCTGCTGCCAGTGGCGAT
AAGTCGTGTCTTACCGGGTTGGACTCAAGACGATAGTTACCGGATAAGGCGCAGCGGTCGGGCTGAACGG
GGGGTTCGTGCACACAGCCCAGCTTGGAGCGAACGACCTACACCGAACTGAGATACCTACAGCGTGAGCT
ATGAGAAAGCGCCACGCTTCCCGAAGGGAGAAAGGCGGACAGGTATCCGGTAAGCGGCAGGGTCGGAACA
GGAGAGCGCACGAGGGAGCTTCCAGGGGGAAACGCCTGGTATCTTTATAGTCCTGTCGGGTTTCGCCACC
TCTGACTTGAGCGTCGATTTTTGTGATGCTCGTCAGGGGGGCGGAGCCTATGGAAAAACGCCAGCAACGC
GGCCTTTTTACGGTTCCTGGCCTTTTGCTGGCCTTTTGCTCACATGTTCTTTCCTGCGTTATCCCCTGAT
TCTGTGGATAACCGTATTACCGCCTTTGAGTGAGCTGATACCGCTCGCCGCAGCCGAACGACCGAGCGCA
GCGAGTCAGTGAGCGAGGAAGCGGAAGAGCGCCCAATACGCAAACCGCCTCTCCCCGCGCGTTGGCCGAT
TCATTAATGCAGCTGGCACGACAGGTTTCCCGACTGGAAAGCGGGCAGTGAGCGCAACGCAATTAATGTG
AGTTAGCTCACTCATTAGGCACCCCAGGCTTTACACTTTATGCTTCCGGCTCGTATGTTGTGTGGAATTG
TGAGCGGATAACAATTTCACACAGGAAACAGCTATGACCATGATTACGCCAAGCGCGCAATTAACCCTCA
CTAAAGGGAACAAAAGCTGGAGCTGCAAGCTTAATGTAGTCTTATGCAATACTCTTGTAGTCTTGCAACA
TGGTAACGATGAGTTAGCAACATGCCTTACAAGGAGAGAAAAAGCACCGTGCATGCCGATTGGTGGAAGT
AAGGTGGTACGATCGTGCCTTATTAGGAAGGCAACAGACGGGTCTGACATGGATTGGACGAACCACTGAA
TTGCCGCATTGCAGAGATATTGTATTTAAGTGCCTAGCTCGATACATAAAC
Features (pLannotate 1.2.2; 31 found; start..end, strand, type, name):
      1..181     +  LTR            5' LTR (truncated): truncated 5' long terminal repeat (LTR) from HIV-1
    228..353     +  misc_feature   HIV-1 Ψ: packaging signal of human immunodeficiency virus type 1
    337..700     +  CDS            HIV-1 gag (fragment): gag protein from human immunodeficiency virus 1; gag
    846..1079    +  misc_feature   RRE: The Rev response element (RRE) of HIV-1 allows for Rev-dependent mRNA export from the nucleus to the cytoplasm.
   1456..1482    +  CDS            Rev (fragment): human immunodeficiency virus 1 (HIV-1) Rev protein; rev; enhances nuclear export of unspliced and incompletely spliced viral mRNAs
   1483..1983    +  promoter       hPGK promoter: human phosphoglycerate kinase 1 promoter
   2005..2604    +  CDS            PuroR (fragment): puromycin N-acetyltransferase; pac from Streptomyces; confers resistance to puromycin
   2646..2763    +  misc_feature   cPPT/CTS: central polypurine tract and central termination sequence of HIV-1
   2880..3183    +  enhancer       CMV enhancer: human cytomegalovirus immediate early enhancer
   3184..3387    +  promoter       CMV promoter: human cytomegalovirus (CMV) immediate early promoter
   3411..3428    +  protein_bind   attB1 (fragment): mutant version of attB; core recombination site for the Gateway® BP reaction BP Clonase™
   3437..5087    +  CDS            luciferase (fragment): firefly luciferase; luc+; enhanced luc+ version of the luciferase gene
   5094..5111    -  protein_bind   attB2 (fragment): mutant version of attB; core recombination site for the Gateway® BP reaction BP Clonase™
   5114..5155    +  CDS            V5 tag: epitope tag from simian virus 5
   5197..5785    +  misc_feature   WPRE: woodchuck hepatitis virus posttranscriptional regulatory element
   5836..5855    +  misc_feature   cPPT/CTS (fragment): central polypurine tract and central termination sequence of HIV-1
   5857..6090    +  LTR            3' LTR (ΔU3): self-inactivating 3' long terminal repeat (LTR) from HIV-1
   6168..6289    +  polyA_signal   SV40 poly(A) signal: SV40 polyadenylation signal
   6329..6464    +  rep_origin     SV40 ori: SV40 origin of replication
   6485..6503    -  promoter       T7 promoter: promoter for bacteriophage T7 RNA polymerase
   6511..6666    +  CDS            lacZα (fragment): LacZα fragment of β-galactosidase; lacZ fragment
   6671..7099    +  rep_origin     f1 ori (sequence partly withheld): f1 bacteriophage origin of replication; arrow indicates direction of (+) strand synthesis
   7152..7256    +  promoter       AmpR promoter: bla
   7257..8117    +  CDS            AmpR: β-lactamase; bla; confers resistance to ampicillin, carbenicillin, and related antibiotics
   8288..8876    +  rep_origin     ori: high-copy-number ColE1/pMB1/pBR322/pUC origin of replication
   9059..9151    +  CDS            lacI (fragment): lac repressor; lacI; The lac repressor binds to the lac operator to inhibit transcription in E. coli. This inhibition can be relieved by adding lactose or isopropyl-β-D-thiogalactopyranoside (IPTG).
   9164..9185    +  protein_bind   CAP binding site: CAP binding activates transcription in the presence of cAMP. E. coli catabolite activator protein
   9200..9230    +  promoter       lac promoter: promoter for the E. coli lac operon
   9238..9254    +  protein_bind   lac operator: The lac repressor binds to the lac operator to inhibit transcription in E. coli. This inhibition can be relieved by adding lactose or isopropyl-β-D-thiogalactopyranoside (IPTG). lac repressor encoded by lacI
   9299..9317    +  promoter       T3 promoter: promoter for bacteriophage T3 RNA polymerase
   9345..9571    +  promoter       RSV promoter: Rous sarcoma virus enhancer/promoter
