[The description below was written by a language model from this plasmid's Addgene catalogue record and pLannotate feature annotations shown in this document.]
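Description:
pLX302 Luciferase-V5 puro is a self-inactivating HIV-1-based lentiviral expression plasmid built on the pLX302 Gateway destination backbone, designed to deliver V5-tagged firefly luciferase into mammalian cells. In bacteria it is maintained through a ColE1/pUC-type origin and selected with ampicillin via the β-lactamase gene. The catalogue lists it as low copy, although the annotated origin is of the high-copy type. An f1 origin, an SV40 origin and remnants of a lac/lacZα cloning region with T3 and T7 promoters are also present in the backbone.

The viral transfer cassette begins with an RSV promoter driving a truncated 5' LTR, an arrangement that makes genomic RNA production in packaging cells independent of Tat. This is followed by the Ψ packaging signal with a gag fragment and the Rev response element for nuclear export of the unspliced genome. The cassette ends in a ΔU3 3' LTR that disables LTR promoter activity after integration, followed by an SV40 polyadenylation signal. Inside it are two independent transcription units. A human PGK promoter drives puromycin N-acetyltransferase for selection of transduced cells. After a cPPT/CTS element, which aids nuclear import of the viral DNA, the CMV enhancer/promoter drives the luc+ luciferase coding sequence. The insert is flanked by attB1 and attB2 sites left by Gateway recombination and reads through attB2 into a backbone-encoded C-terminal V5 epitope. A downstream WPRE enhances transcript stability and expression.

The construct is suited to making stable, puromycin-selected cell populations expressing luciferase detectable by enzymatic activity or anti-V5 antibody. The record does not state a more specific application.
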