Addgene plasmid #47553: pLX302 Luciferase-V5 puro
Purpose: Lentiviral expression of V5-tagged Luciferase in mammalian cells
Depositing lab: Kevin Janes. Depositing organization: University of Virginia. Publication: Simultaneous profiling of 194 distinct receptor transcripts in human cells. Kang BH, Jensen KJ, Hatch JA, Janes KA. Sci Signal. 2013 Aug 6;6(287):rs13. doi: 10.1126/scisignal.2003624. PubMed 23921087.
Backbone
  Vector backbone: pLX302
  Backbone manufacturer: Addgene #25896
  Backbone size w/o insert (bp): 9573
  Vector type: Mammalian Expression, Lentiviral
  Selectable markers: Puromycin
Growth in bacteria
  Bacterial resistance: Ampicillin, 100 μg/mL
  Growth temperature: 37°C
  Growth strain: Stbl3
  Copy number: Low Copy
Gene/Insert
  Gene/Insert name: Luciferase
  Species: Firefly
  Insert size (bp): 1653
  Mutation: None
  Promoter: CMV
  Tag / fusion protein: V5 (C terminal on backbone)
  Cloning method: Gateway Cloning
  Sequencing primers: 5′ CMV-F; 3′ WPRE-R
Resource information
  A portion of this plasmid was derived from a plasmid made by: Addgene #25894
Terms and licenses: Academic/Nonprofit Terms; Industry Terms: Not Available to Industry
How to cite: pLX302 Luciferase-V5 puro was a gift from Kevin Janes (Addgene plasmid # 47553 ; http://n2t.net/addgene:47553 ; RRID:Addgene_47553)
