>Addgene plasmid #47553 | pLX302 Luciferase-V5 puro | addgene partial sequence | sequence record 69692 | WPRE-R 5'-CATAGCGTAAAAGGAGCAACA-3'
CAAATTTTGTAATCCAGAGGTTGATTGTCGACTTAACGCGCCACCGGTTAGCGCTAGCTCATTACTACGT
AGAATCGAGACCGAGGAGAGGGTTAGGGATAGGCTTACCAACCACTTTGTACAAGAAAGTTGGCAACACG
GCGATCTTTCCGCCCTTCTTGGCCTTTATGAGGATCTCTCTGATTTTTCTTGCGTCGAGTTTTCCGGTAA
GACCTTTCGGTACTTCGTCCACAAACACAACTCCTCCGCGCAACTTTTTCGCGGTTGTTACTTGACTGGC
GACGTAATCCACGATCTCTTTTTCCGTCATCGTCTTTCCGTGCTCCAAAACAACAACGGCGGCGGGAAGT
TCACCGGCGTCATCGTCGGGAAGACCTGCGACACCTGCGTCGAAGATGTTGGGGTGTTGGAGCAAGATGG
ATTCCAATTCAGCGGGAGCCACCTGATAGCCTTTGTACTTAATCAGAGACTTCAGGCGGTCAACGATGAA
GAAGTGTTCGTCTTCGTCCCAGTAAGCTATGTCTCCAGAATGTAGCCATCCATCCTTGTCAATCAAGGCG
TTGGTCGCTTCCGGATTGTTTACATAACCGGACATAATCATAGGACCTCTCACACACAGTTCGCCTCTTT
GATTAACGCCCAGCGTTTTCCCGGTATCCAGATCCACAACCTTCGCTTCAAAAAATGGAACAACTTTACC
GACCGCGCCCGGTTTATCATCCCCCTCGGGTGTAATCAGAATAGCTGATGTAGTCTCAGTGAGCCCATAT
CCTTGCCTGATACCTGGCAGATGGAACCTCTTGGCAACCGCTTCCCCGACTTCCTTAGAGAGGGGAGCGC
CACCAGAAGCAATTTCGTGTAAATTAGATAAATCGTATTTGTCAATCAGAGTGCTTTTGGCGAAGAAGGA
GAATAGGGTTGGCACCAGCAGCGCACTTTGAATCTTGTAA
